>Addgene plasmid #228271 | pLenti-CMV-eGFP-SV40p-BlasR | addgene full sequence | sequence record 451906 | Addgene NGS Result
CAGTGAGCGAGGAAGCGGAAGAGCGCCCAATACGCAAACCGCCTCTCCCCGCGCGTTGGCCGATTCATTA
ATGCAGCTGGCACGACAGGTTTCCCGACTGGAAAGCGGGCAGTGAGCGCAACGCAATTAATGTGAGTTAG
CTCACTCATTAGGCACCCCAGGCTTTACACTTTATGCTTCCGGCTCGTATGTTGTGTGGAATTGTGAGCG
GATAACAATTTCACACAGGAAACAGCTATGACCATGATTACGCCAAGCGCGCAATTAACCCTCACTAAAG
GGAACAAAAGCTGGAGCTGCAAGCTTAATGTAGTCTTATGCAATACTCTTGTAGTCTTGCAACATGGTAA
CGATGAGTTAGCAACATGCCTTACAAGGAGAGAAAAAGCACCGTGCATGCCGATTGGTGGAAGTAAGGTG
GTACGATCGTGCCTTATTAGGAAGGCAACAGACGGGTCTGACATGGATTGGACGAACCACTGAATTGCCG
CATTGCAGAGATATTGTATTTAAGTGCCTAGCTCGATACATAAACGGGTCTCTCTGGTTAGACCAGATCT
GAGCCTGGGAGCTCTCTGGCTAACTAGGGAACCCACTGCTTAAGCCTCAATAAAGCTTGCCTTGAGTGCT
TCAAGTAGTGTGTGCCCGTCTGTTGTGTGACTCTGGTAACTAGAGATCCCTCAGACCCTTTTAGTCAGTG
TGGAAAATCTCTAGCAGTGGCGCCCGAACAGGGACTTGAAAGCGAAAGGGAAACCAGAGGAGCTCTCTCG
ACGCAGGACTCGGCTTGCTGAAGCGCGCACGGCAAGAGGCGAGGGGCGGCGACTGGTGAGTACGCCAAAA
ATTTTGACTAGCGGAGGCTAGAAGGAGAGAGATGGGTGCGAGAGCGTCAGTATTAAGCGGGGGAGAATTA
GATCGCGATGGGAAAAAATTCGGTTAAGGCCAGGGGGAAAGAAAAAATATAAATTAAAACATATAGTATG
GGCAAGCAGGGAGCTAGAACGATTCGCAGTTAATCCTGGCCTGTTAGAAACATCAGAAGGCTGTAGACAA
ATACTGGGACAGCTACAACCATCCCTTCAGACAGGATCAGAAGAACTTAGATCATTATATAATACAGTAG
CAACCCTCTATTGTGTGCATCAAAGGATAGAGATAAAAGACACCAAGGAAGCTTTAGACAAGATAGAGGA
AGAGCAAAACAAAAGTAAGACCACCGCACAGCAAGCGGCCGCTGATCTTCAGACCTGGAGGAGGAGATAT
GAGGGACAATTGGAGAAGTGAATTATATAAATATAAAGTAGTAAAAATTGAACCATTAGGAGTAGCACCC
ACCAAGGCAAAGAGAAGAGTGGTGCAGAGAGAAAAAAGAGCAGTGGGAATAGGAGCTTTGTTCCTTGGGT
TCTTGGGAGCAGCAGGAAGCACTATGGGCGCAGCGTCAATGACGCTGACGGTACAGGCCAGACAATTATT
GTCTGGTATAGTGCAGCAGCAGAACAATTTGCTGAGGGCTATTGAGGCGCAACAGCATCTGTTGCAACTC
ACAGTCTGGGGCATCAAGCAGCTCCAGGCAAGAATCCTGGCTGTGGAAAGATACCTAAAGGATCAACAGC
TCCTGGGGATTTGGGGTTGCTCTGGAAAACTCATTTGCACCACTGCTGTGCCTTGGAATGCTAGTTGGAG
TAATAAATCTCTGGAACAGATTTGGAATCACACGACCTGGATGGAGTGGGACAGAGAAATTAACAATTAC
ACAAGCTTAATACACTCCTTAATTGAAGAATCGCAAAACCAGCAAGAAAAGAATGAACAAGAATTATTGG
AATTAGATAAATGGGCAAGTTTGTGGAATTGGTTTAACATAACAAATTGGCTGTGGTATATAAAATTATT
CATAATGATAGTAGGAGGCTTGGTAGGTTTAAGAATAGTTTTTGCTGTACTTTCTATAGTGAATAGAGTT
AGGCAGGGATATTCACCATTATCGTTTCAGACCCACCTCCCAACCCCGAGGGGACCCGACAGGCCCGAAG
GAATAGAAGAAGAAGGTGGAGAGAGAGACAGAGACAGATCCATTCGATTAGTGAACGGATCTCGACGGTA
TCGGTTAACTTTTAAAAGAAAAGGGGGGATTGGGGGGTACAGTGCAGGGGAAAGAATAGTAGACATAATA
GCAACAGACATACAAACTAAAGAATTACAAAAACAAATTACAAAAATTCAAAATTTTATCGATAAGCTTG
GGAGTTCCGCGTTACATAACTTACGGTAAATGGCCCGCCTGGCTGACCGCCCAACGACCCCCGCCCATTG
ACGTCAATAATGACGTATGTTCCCATAGTAACGCCAATAGGGACTTTCCATTGACGTCAATGGGTGGAGT
ATTTACGGTAAACTGCCCACTTGGCAGTACATCAAGTGTATCATATGCCAAGTACGCCCCCTATTGACGT
CAATGACGGTAAATGGCCCGCCTGGCATTATGCCCAGTACATGACCTTATGGGACTTTCCTACTTGGCAG
TACATCTACGTATTAGTCATCGCTATTACCATGGTGATGCGGTTTTGGCAGTACATCAATGGGCGTGGAT
AGCGGTTTGACTCACGGGGATTTCCAAGTCTCCACCCCATTGACGTCAATGGGAGTTTGTTTTGGCACCA
AAATCAACGGGACTTTCCAAAATGTCGTAACAACTCCGCCCCATTGACGCAAATGGGCGGTAGGCGTGTA
CGGTGGGAGGTCTATATAAGCAGAGCTCGTTTAGTGAACCGTCAGATCGCCTGGAGACGGCCACCATGGG
ATCCGTGAGCAAGGGCGAGGAGCTGTTCACCGGGGTGGTGCCCATCCTGGTCGAGCTGGACGGCGACGTA
AACGGCCACAAGTTCAGCGTGTCCGGCGAGGGCGAGGGCGATGCCACCTACGGCAAGCTGACCCTGAAGT
TCATCTGCACCACCGGCAAGCTGCCCGTGCCCTGGCCCACCCTCGTGACCACCCTGACCTACGGCGTGCA
GTGCTTCAGCCGCTACCCCGACCACATGAAGCAGCACGACTTCTTCAAGTCCGCCATGCCCGAAGGCTAC
GTCCAGGAGCGCACCATCTTCTTCAAGGACGACGGCAACTACAAGACCCGCGCCGAGGTGAAGTTCGAGG
GCGACACCCTGGTGAACCGCATCGAGCTGAAGGGCATCGACTTCAAGGAGGACGGCAACATCCTGGGGCA
CAAGCTGGAGTACAACTACAACAGCCACAACGTCTATATCATGGCCGACAAGCAGAAGAACGGCATCAAG
GTGAACTTCAAGATCCGCCACAACATCGAGGACGGCAGCGTGCAGCTCGCCGACCACTACCAGCAGAACA
CCCCCATCGGCGACGGCCCCGTGCTGCTGCCCGACAACCACTACCTGAGCACCCAGTCCGCCCTGAGCAA
AGACCCCAACGAGAAGCGCGATCACATGGTCCTGCTGGAGTTCGTGACCGCCGCCGGGATCACTCTCGGC
ATGGACGAGCTGTACAAGGCTAGCGTGTGATCAGAATTCGTTCCGGAGTCGTCGACTCTAGAGGGCCCGC
GGTTCGAAGGTAAGCCTATCCCTAACCCTCTCCTCGGTCTCGATTCTACGCGTACCGGTTAGTAATGATC
GACAATCAACCTCTGGATTACAAAATTTGTGAAAGATTGACTGGTATTCTTAACTATGTTGCTCCTTTTA
CGCTATGTGGATACGCTGCTTTAATGCCTTTGTATCATGCTATTGCTTCCCGTATGGCTTTCATTTTCTC
CTCCTTGTATAAATCCTGGTTGCTGTCTCTTTATGAGGAGTTGTGGCCCGTTGTCAGGCAACGTGGCGTG
GTGTGCACTGTGTTTGCTGACGCAACCCCCACTGGTTGGGGCATTGCCACCACCTGTCAGCTCCTTTCCG
GGACTTTCGCTTTCCCCCTCCCTATTGCCACGGCGGAACTCATCGCCGCCTGCCTTGCCCGCTGCTGGAC
AGGGGCTCGGCTGTTGGGCACTGACAATTCCGTGGTGTTGTCGGGGAAGCTGACGTCCTTTCCATGGCTG
CTCGCCTGTGTTGCCACCTGGATTCTGCGCGGGACGTCCTTCTGCTACGTCCCTTCGGCCCTCAATCCAG
CGGACCTTCCTTCCCGCGGCCTGCTGCCGGCTCTGCGGCCTCTTCCGCGTCTTCGCCTTCGCCCTCAGAC
GAGTCGGATCTCCCTTTGGGCCGCCTCCCCGCCTGGCGATGGTACCGGTGTGGAAAGTCCCCAGGCTCCC
CAGCAGGCAGAAGTATGCAAAGCATGCATCTCAATTAGTCAGCAACCAGGTGTGGAAAGTCCCCAGGCTC
CCCAGCAGGCAGAAGTATGCAAAGCATGCATCTCAATTAGTCAGCAACCATAGTCCCGCCCCTAACTCCG
CCCATCCCGCCCCTAACTCCGCCCAGTTCCGCCCATTCTCCGCCCCATGGCTGACTAATTTTTTTTATTT
ATGCAGAGGCCGAGGCCGCCTCTGCCTCTGAGCTATTCCAGAAGTAGTGAGGAGGCTTTTTTGGAGGCCT
AGGCTTTTGCAAAAAGCTCCCGGGAGCTTGTATATCCATTTTCGGATCTGATCAGCACGTGTTGACAATT
AATCATCGGCATAGTATATCGGCATAGTATAATACGACAAGGTGAGGAACTAAACCATGGCCAAGCCTTT
GTCTCAAGAAGAATCCACCCTCATTGAAAGAGCAACGGCTACAATCAACAGCATCCCCATCTCTGAAGAC
TACAGCGTCGCCAGCGCAGCTCTCTCTAGCGACGGCCGCATCTTCACTGGTGTCAATGTATATCATTTTA
CTGGGGGACCTTGTGCAGAACTCGTGGTGCTGGGCACTGCTGCTGCTGCGGCAGCTGGCAACCTGACTTG
TATCGTCGCGATCGGAAATGAGAACAGGGGCATCTTGAGCCCCTGCGGACGGTGCCGACAGGTGCTTCTC
GATCTGCATCCTGGGATCAAAGCCATAGTGAAGGACAGTGATGGACAGCCGACGGCAGTTGGGATTCGTG
AATTGCTGCCCTCTGGTTATGTGTGGGAGGGCTAAGCACAATTCGAGCTCGGTACCTTTAAGACCAATGA
CTTACAAGGCAGCTGTAGATCTTAGCCACTTTTTAAAAGAAAAGGGGGGACTGGAAGGGCTAATTCACTC
CCAACGAAGACAAGATCTGCTTTTTGCTTGTACTGGGTCTCTCTGGTTAGACCAGATCTGAGCCTGGGAG
CTCTCTGGCTAACTAGGGAACCCACTGCTTAAGCCTCAATAAAGCTTGCCTTGAGTGCTTCAAGTAGTGT
GTGCCCGTCTGTTGTGTGACTCTGGTAACTAGAGATCCCTCAGACCCTTTTAGTCAGTGTGGAAAATCTC
TAGCAGTAGTAGTTCATGTCATCTTATTATTCAGTATTTATAACTTGCAAAGAAATGAATATCAGAGAGT
GAGAGGAACTTGTTTATTGCAGCTTATAATGGTTACAAATAAAGCAATAGCATCACAAATTTCACAAATA
AAGCATTTTTTTCACTGCATTCTAGTTGTGGTTTGTCCAAACTCATCAATGTATCTTATCATGTCTGGCT
CTAGCTATCCCGCCCCTAACTCCGCCCATCCCGCCCCTAACTCCGCCCAGTTCCGCCCATTCTCCGCCCC
ATGGCTGACTAATTTTTTTTATTTATGCAGAGGCCGAGGCCGCCTCGGCCTCTGAGCTATTCCAGAAGTA
GTGAGGAGGCTTTTTTGGAGGCCTAGGGACGTACCCAATTCGCCCTATAGTGAGTCGTATTACGCGCGCT
CACTGGCCGTCGTTTTACAACGTCGTGACTGGGAAAACCCTGGCGTTACCCAACTTAATCGCCTTGCAGC
ACATCCCCCTTTCGCCAGCTGGCGTAATAGCGAAGAGGCCCGCACCGATCGCCCTTCCCAACAGTTGCGC
AGCCTGAATGGCGAATGGG
[124 nt withheld, positions 5970-6093]
C
[91 nt withheld, positions 6095-6185]
A
[49 nt withheld, positions 6187-6235]
CCTTTGACGTTGGAGTCCACGTTCTTT
[37 nt withheld, positions 6263-6299]
ACCCTATCTCGGTCTATTCTTTTGATTTATAAGGGATTTTGCCGATTTCGGCCTATTGGTTAAAAAATGA
GCTGATTTAACAAAAATTTAACGCGAATTTTAACAAAATATTAACGCTTACAATTTAGGTGGCACTTTTC
GGGGAAATGTGCGCGGAACCCCTATTTGTTTATTTTTCTAAATACATTCAAATATGTATCCGCTCATGAG
ACAATAACCCTGATAAATGCTTCAATAATATTGAAAAAGGAAGAGTATGAGTATTCAACATTTCCGTGTC
GCCCTTATTCCCTTTTTTGCGGCATTTTGCCTTCCTGTTTTTGCTCACCCAGAAACGCTGGTGAAAGTAA
AAGATGCTGAAGATCAGTTGGGTGCACGAGTGGGTTACATCGAACTGGATCTCAACAGCGGTAAGATCCT
TGAGAGTTTTCGCCCCGAAGAACGTTTTCCAATGATGAGCACTTTTAAAGTTCTGCTATGTGGCGCGGTA
TTATCCCGTATTGACGCCGGGCAAGAGCAACTCGGTCGCCGCATACACTATTCTCAGAATGACTTGGTTG
AGTACTCACCAGTCACAGAAAAGCATCTTACGGATGGCATGACAGTAAGAGAATTATGCAGTGCTGCCAT
AACCATGAGTGATAACACTGCGGCCAACTTACTTCTGACAACGATCGGAGGACCGAAGGAGCTAACCGCT
TTTTTGCACAACATGGGGGATCATGTAACTCGCCTTGATCGTTGGGAACCGGAGCTGAATGAAGCCATAC
CAAACGACGAGCGTGACACCACGATGCCTGTAGCAATGGCAACAACGTTGCGCAAACTATTAACTGGCGA
ACTACTTACTCTAGCTTCCCGGCAACAATTAATAGACTGGATGGAGGCGGATAAAGTTGCAGGACCACTT
CTGCGCTCGGCCCTTCCGGCTGGCTGGTTTATTGCTGATAAATCTGGAGCCGGTGAGCGTGGGTCTCGCG
GTATCATTGCAGCACTGGGGCCAGATGGTAAGCCCTCCCGTATCGTAGTTATCTACACGACGGGGAGTCA
GGCAACTATGGATGAACGAAATAGACAGATCGCTGAGATAGGTGCCTCACTGATTAAGCATTGGTAACTG
TCAGACCAAGTTTACTCATATATACTTTAGATTGATTTAAAACTTCATTTTTAATTTAAAAGGATCTAGG
TGAAGATCCTTTTTGATAATCTCATGACCAAAATCCCTTAACGTGAGTTTTCGTTCCACTGAGCGTCAGA
CCCCGTAGAAAAGATCAAAGGATCTTCTTGAGATCCTTTTTTTCTGCGCGTAATCTGCTGCTTGCAAACA
AAAAAACCACCGCTACCAGCGGTGGTTTGTTTGCCGGATCAAGAGCTACCAACTCTTTTTCCGAAGGTAA
CTGGCTTCAGCAGAGCGCAGATACCAAATACTGTTCTTCTAGTGTAGCCGTAGTTAGGCCACCACTTCAA
GAACTCTGTAGCACCGCCTACATACCTCGCTCTGCTAATCCTGTTACCAGTGGCTGCTGCCAGTGGCGAT
AAGTCGTGTCTTACCGGGTTGGACTCAAGACGATAGTTACCGGATAAGGCGCAGCGGTCGGGCTGAACGG
GGGGTTCGTGCACACAGCCCAGCTTGGAGCGAACGACCTACACCGAACTGAGATACCTACAGCGTGAGCT
ATGAGAAAGCGCCACGCTTCCCGAAGGGAGAAAGGCGGACAGGTATCCGGTAAGCGGCAGGGTCGGAACA
GGAGAGCGCACGAGGGAGCTTCCAGGGGGAAACGCCTGGTATCTTTATAGTCCTGTCGGGTTTCGCCACC
TCTGACTTGAGCGTCGATTTTTGTGATGCTCGTCAGGGGGGCGGAGCCTATGGAAAAACGCCAGCAACGC
GGCCTTTTTACGGTTCCTGGCCTTTTGCTGGCCTTTTGCTCACATGTTCTTTCCTGCGTTATCCCCTGAT
TCTGTGGATAACCGTATTACCGCCTTTGAGTGAGCTGATACCGCTCGCCGCAGCCGAACGACCGAGCGCA
GCGAGT
Features (pLannotate 1.2.2; 30 found; start..end, strand, type, name):
     23..115     +  CDS            lacI (fragment): lac repressor; lacI; The lac repressor binds to the lac operator to inhibit transcription in E. coli. This inhibition can be relieved by adding lactose or isopropyl-β-D-thiogalactopyranoside (IPTG).
    128..149     +  protein_bind   CAP binding site: CAP binding activates transcription in the presence of cAMP. E. coli catabolite activator protein
    164..194     +  promoter       lac promoter: promoter for the E. coli lac operon
    202..218     +  protein_bind   lac operator: The lac repressor binds to the lac operator to inhibit transcription in E. coli. This inhibition can be relieved by adding lactose or isopropyl-β-D-thiogalactopyranoside (IPTG). lac repressor encoded by lacI
    263..281     +  promoter       T3 promoter: promoter for bacteriophage T3 RNA polymerase
    309..535     +  promoter       RSV promoter: Rous sarcoma virus enhancer/promoter
    536..716     +  LTR            5' LTR (truncated): truncated 5' long terminal repeat (LTR) from HIV-1
    763..888     +  misc_feature   HIV-1 Ψ: packaging signal of human immunodeficiency virus type 1
    872..1235    +  CDS            HIV-1 gag (fragment): gag protein from human immunodeficiency virus 1; gag
   1381..1614    +  misc_feature   RRE: The Rev response element (RRE) of HIV-1 allows for Rev-dependent mRNA export from the nucleus to the cytoplasm.
   1991..2091    +  CDS            Rev (fragment): human immunodeficiency virus 1 (HIV-1) Rev protein; rev; enhances nuclear export of unspliced and incompletely spliced viral mRNAs
   2110..2227    +  misc_feature   cPPT/CTS: central polypurine tract and central termination sequence of HIV-1
   2250..2553    +  enhancer       CMV enhancer: human cytomegalovirus immediate early enhancer
   2554..2757    +  promoter       CMV promoter: human cytomegalovirus (CMV) immediate early promoter
   2805..3518    +  CDS            EGFP: EGFP is a basic (constitutively fluorescent) green fluorescent protein published in 1996, derived from Aequorea victoria. It is reported to be a rapidly-maturing weak dimer with moderate acid sensitivity.
   3579..3620    +  CDS            V5 tag: epitope tag from simian virus 5
   3644..4232    +  misc_feature   WPRE: woodchuck hepatitis virus posttranscriptional regulatory element
   4247..4563    +  promoter       SV40 promoter: SV40 enhancer and early promoter
   4611..4658    +  promoter       EM7 promoter: synthetic bacterial promoter&nbsp
   4677..5075    +  CDS            BSD: blasticidin S deaminase; Aspergillus terreus BSD; confers resistance to blasticidin
   5092..5160    +  CDS            nef (fragment): NEF_HV1Z2 - Experimental evidence at protein level: Swiss-Prot protein existence level 1. Extracellular Nef protein targets CD4(+) T-lymphocytes for apoptosis by interacting with CXCR4 surface receptors. From Human immunodeficiency virus type 1 group M subtype D (isolate Z2/CDC-Z34) (HIV-1).
   5162..5395    +  LTR            3' LTR (ΔU3): self-inactivating 3' long terminal repeat (LTR) from HIV-1
   5467..5588    +  polyA_signal   SV40 poly(A) signal: SV40 polyadenylation signal
   5628..5763    +  rep_origin     SV40 ori: SV40 origin of replication
   5784..5802    -  promoter       T7 promoter: promoter for bacteriophage T7 RNA polymerase
   5810..5965    +  CDS            lacZα (fragment): LacZα fragment of β-galactosidase; lacZ fragment
   5970..6398    +  rep_origin     f1 ori (sequence partly withheld): f1 bacteriophage origin of replication; arrow indicates direction of (+) strand synthesis
   6451..6555    +  promoter       AmpR promoter: bla
   6556..7416    +  CDS            AmpR: β-lactamase; bla; confers resistance to ampicillin, carbenicillin, and related antibiotics
   7587..8175    +  rep_origin     ori: high-copy-number ColE1/pMB1/pBR322/pUC origin of replication
