[The description below was written by a language model from this plasmid's Addgene catalogue record and pLannotate feature annotations shown in this document.]
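Description:
pLenti-CMV-eGFP-SV40p-BlasR is an 8.3 kb HIV-1-based lentiviral transfer plasmid for mammalian expression of EGFP, built on the pLenti-V6.3 Ultra-Chili backbone and catalogued as an empty backbone or GFP control vector. In bacteria it is maintained through a high-copy ColE1/pUC-type origin and selected with ampicillin via the β-lactamase gene. An f1 origin and remnants of the lac region (lacI and lacZα fragments, lac promoter/operator, T3 and T7 promoters) are also annotated as backbone carry-over.

The viral portion has a third-generation layout. An RSV promoter replaces the U3 region upstream of a truncated 5' LTR, so genomic RNA is transcribed in packaging cells without Tat. It is followed by the Ψ packaging signal with a gag fragment, the Rev response element for nuclear export of the unspliced genome, and the cPPT/CTS element, which aids nuclear import and transduction. The ΔU3 3' LTR makes the integrated provirus self-inactivating, and an SV40 poly(A) signal and SV40 origin lie downstream of it.

Between the LTRs, the CMV enhancer/promoter drives EGFP. A V5 epitope tag is annotated shortly after the EGFP coding sequence, but the record does not say whether it is fused in frame. A WPRE follows to enhance transcript stability and expression. A second cassette uses the SV40 early promoter, plus the bacterial EM7 promoter, to express blasticidin S deaminase, allowing blasticidin selection of transduced cells. According to the record, the construct is used for ectopic GFP expression, for example to generate stable fluorescent or control cell lines.
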