Addgene plasmid #228271: pLenti-CMV-eGFP-SV40p-BlasR
Purpose: (Empty Backbone) pLenti-CMV-eGFP-SV40p-BlasR plasmid for ectopic expression of GFP
Depositing lab: Judy Lieberman. Depositing organization: Boston Children's Hospital. Publication: Small-molecule GSDMD agonism in tumors stimulates antitumor immunity without toxicity. Fontana P, Du G, Zhang Y, Zhang H, Vora SM, Hu JJ, Shi M, Tufan AB, Healy LB, Xia S, Lee DJ, Li Z, Baldominos P, Ru H, Luo HR, Agudo J, Lieberman J, Wu H. Cell. 2024 Sep 2:S0092-8674(24)00898-5. doi: 10.1016/j.cell.2024.08.007. PubMed 39243763.
Backbone
  Vector backbone: pLenti- V6.3 Ultra-Chili
  Vector type: Mammalian Expression, Lentiviral
  Selectable markers: Blasticidin
Growth in bacteria
  Bacterial resistance: Ampicillin, 100 μg/mL
  Growth temperature: 37°C
  Growth strain: NEB Stable
  Copy number: Unknown
Gene/Insert
  Gene/Insert name: eGFP
  Cloning method: Other
  Sequencing primers: 5′ N/A
Terms and licenses: Academic/Nonprofit Terms; Industry Terms: Not Available to Industry
How to cite: pLenti-CMV-eGFP-SV40p-BlasR was a gift from Judy Lieberman (Addgene plasmid # 228271 ; http://n2t.net/addgene:228271 ; RRID:Addgene_228271)
